>Addgene plasmid #159999 | SpyTag-RBD | addgene full sequence | sequence record 313235 | Addgene NGS Result
GACGGATCGGGAGATCTCCCGATCCCCTATGGTGCACTCTCAGTACAATCTGCTCTGATGCCGCATAGTT
AAGCCAGTATCTGCTCCCTGCTTGTGTGTTGGAGGTCGCTGAGTAGTGCGCGAGCAAAATTTAAGCTACA
ACAAGGCAAGGCTTGACCGACAATTGCATGAAGAATCTGCTTAGGGTTAGGCGTTTTGCGCTGCTTCGCG
ATGTACGGGCCAGATATACGCGTTGACATTGATTATTGACTAGTTATTAATAGTAATCAATTACGGGGTC
ATTAGTTCATAGCCCATATATGGAGTTCCGCGTTACATAACTTACGGTAAATGGCCCGCCTGGCTGACCG
CCCAACGACCCCCGCCCATTGACGTCAATAATGACGTATGTTCCCATAGTAACGCCAATAGGGACTTTCC
ATTGACGTCAATGGGTGGAGTATTTACGGTAAACTGCCCACTTGGCAGTACATCAAGTGTATCATATGCC
AAGTACGCCCCCTATTGACGTCAATGACGGTAAATGGCCCGCCTGGCATTATGCCCAGTACATGACCTTA
TGGGACTTTCCTACTTGGCAGTACATCTACGTATTAGTCATCGCTATTACCATGGTGATGCGGTTTTGGC
AGTACATCAATGGGCGTGGATAGCGGTTTGACTCACGGGGATTTCCAAGTCTCCACCCCATTGACGTCAA
TGGGAGTTTGTTTTGGCACCAAAATCAACGGGACTTTCCAAAATGTCGTAACAACTCCGCCCCATTGACG
CAAATGGGCGGTAGGCGTGTACGGTGGGAGGTCTATATAAGCAGAGCTCTCTGGCTAACTAGAGAACCCA
CTGCTTACTGGCTTATCGAAATTAATACGACTCACTATAGGGAGACCCAAGCTGGCTAGCGTTTAAACGG
GCCCTCTAGACTCGAGCGGCCGCCACCATGAACACCCAGATCCTGGTGTTCGCCCTGATCGCCATCATTC
CCACCAACGCCGACAAGATCGGATCTGGCGCCCACATCGTGATGGTGGACGCCTACAAGCCTACCAAAGG
CAGCGGTGGAAGCGGCGGATCTGGAACCGGTAATATCACCAATCTGTGCCCTTTCGGCGAGGTGTTCAAT
GCCACCAGATTCGCCAGCGTGTACGCATGGAACCGCAAGCGGATAAGCAATTGCGTGGCCGACTACAGCG
TGCTGTACAATAGCGCCAGCTTCAGCACCTTCAAATGTTATGGTGTTTCGCCAACAAAGCTGAATGACCT
GTGCTTCACCAATGTGTACGCCGACAGCTTCGTGATCAGAGGCGACGAGGTGAGACAGATCGCGCCAGGG
CAGACCGGCAAGATCGCCGACTACAATTACAAGCTGCCTGACGACTTCACCGGCTGCGTGATCGCGTGGA
ACTCTAACAATCTAGATTCGAAAGTTGGAGGCAATTACAATTACCTGTACAGACTGTTCAGAAAGAGCAA
TCTGAAGCCTTTCGAGAGAGACATCAGCACCGAGATCTACCAGGCCGGCAGCACACCGTGTAATGGCGTG
GAGGGCTTCAATTGCTACTTCCCTCTGCAGAGCTACGGCTTCCAGCCTACCAATGGCGTGGGCTACCAGC
CTTACAGAGTGGTGGTGCTGAGCTTCGAGCTGCTGCACGCTCCCGCTACCGTGTGCGGCCCTAAGAAGTA
GTAGACCGGTAAGCTGAGCAGCGGCTACAAGGACGTGATCCTGTGGTTCAGCTTCGGCGCCAGCTGCTTC
ATCCTGCTGGCCATCGTGATGGGCCTGGTGTTCATCTGCGTGAAGAACGGCAACATGCGGTGCACCATCT
GCATCTGATGATATCGAATTCCACCACACTGGACTAGTGGATCCGAGCTCGGTACCAAGCTTAAGTTTAA
ACCGCTGATCAGCCTCGACTGTGCCTTCTAGTTGCCAGCCATCTGTTGTTTGCCCCTCCCCCGTGCCTTC
CTTGACCCTGGAAGGTGCCACTCCCACTGTCCTTTCCTAATAAAATGAGGAAATTGCATCGCATTGTCTG
AGTAGGTGTCATTCTATTCTGGGGGGTGGGGTGGGGCAGGACAGCAAGGGGGAGGATTGGGAAGACAATA
GCAGGCATGCTGGGGATGCGGTGGGCTCTATGGCTTCTGAGGCGGAAAGAACCAGCTGGGGCTCTAGGGG
GTATCCCC
[124 nt withheld, positions 2179-2302]
C
[91 nt withheld, positions 2304-2394]
A
[49 nt withheld, positions 2396-2444]
CCTTTGACGTTGGAGTCCACGTTCTTT
[37 nt withheld, positions 2472-2508]
ACCCTATCTCGGTCTATTCTTTTGATTTATAAGGGATTTTGCCGATTTCGGCCTATTGGTTAAAAAATGA
GCTGATTTAACAAAAATTTAACGCGAATTAATTCTGTGGAATGTGTGTCAGTTAGGGTGTGGAAAGTCCC
CAGGCTCCCCAGCAGGCAGAAGTATGCAAAGCATGCATCTCAATTAGTCAGCAACCAGGTGTGGAAAGTC
CCCAGGCTCCCCAGCAGGCAGAAGTATGCAAAGCATGCATCTCAATTAGTCAGCAACCATAGTCCCGCCC
CTAACTCCGCCCATCCCGCCCCTAACTCCGCCCAGTTCCGCCCATTCTCCGCCCCATGGCTGACTAATTT
TTTTTATTTATGCAGAGGCCGAGGCCGCCTCTGCCTCTGAGCTATTCCAGAAGTAGTGAGGAGGCTTTTT
TGGAGGCCTAGGCTTTTGCAAAAAGCTCCCGGGAGCTTGTATATCCATTTTCGGATCTGATCAAGAGACA
GGATGAGGATCGTTTCGCATGATTGAACAAGATGGATTGCACGCAGGTTCTCCGGCCGCTTGGGTGGAGA
GGCTATTCGGCTATGACTGGGCACAACAGACAATCGGCTGCTCTGATGCCGCCGTGTTCCGGCTGTCAGC
GCAGGGGCGCCCGGTTCTTTTTGTCAAGACCGACCTGTCCGGTGCCCTGAATGAACTGCAGGACGAGGCA
GCGCGGCTATCGTGGCTGGCCACGACGGGCGTTCCTTGCGCAGCTGTGCTCGACGTTGTCACTGAAGCGG
GAAGGGACTGGCTGCTATTGGGCGAAGTGCCGGGGCAGGATCTCCTGTCATCTCACCTTGCTCCTGCCGA
GAAAGTATCCATCATGGCTGATGCAATGCGGCGGCTGCATACGCTTGATCCGGCTACCTGCCCATTCGAC
CACCAAGCGAAACATCGCATCGAGCGAGCACGTACTCGGATGGAAGCCGGTCTTGTCGATCAGGATGATC
TGGACGAAGAGCATCAGGGGCTCGCGCCAGCCGAACTGTTCGCCAGGCTCAAGGCGCGCATGCCCGACGG
CGAGGATCTCGTCGTGACCCATGGCGATGCCTGCTTGCCGAATATCATGGTGGAAAATGGCCGCTTTTCT
GGATTCATCGACTGTGGCCGGCTGGGTGTGGCGGACCGCTATCAGGACATAGCGTTGGCTACCCGTGATA
TTGCTGAAGAGCTTGGCGGCGAATGGGCTGACCGCTTCCTCGTGCTTTACGGTATCGCCGCTCCCGATTC
GCAGCGCATCGCCTTCTATCGCCTTCTTGACGAGTTCTTCTGAGCGGGACTCTGGGGTTCGAAATGACCG
ACCAAGCGACGCCCAACCTGCCATCACGAGATTTCGATTCCACCGCCGCCTTCTATGAAAGGTTGGGCTT
CGGAATCGTTTTCCGGGACGCCGGCTGGATGATCCTCCAGCGCGGGGATCTCATGCTGGAGTTCTTCGCC
CACCCCAACTTGTTTATTGCAGCTTATAATGGTTACAAATAAAGCAATAGCATCACAAATTTCACAAATA
AAGCATTTTTTTCACTGCATTCTAGTTGTGGTTTGTCCAAACTCATCAATGTATCTTATCATGTCTGTAT
ACCGTCGACCTCTAGCTAGAGCTTGGCGTAATCATGGTCATAGCTGTTTCCTGTGTGAAATTGTTATCCG
CTCACAATTCCACACAACATACGAGCCGGAAGCATAAAGTGTAAAGCCTGGGGTGCCTAATGAGTGAGCT
AACTCACATTAATTGCGTTGCGCTCACTGCCCGCTTTCCAGTCGGGAAACCTGTCGTGCCAGCTGCATTA
ATGAATCGGCCAACGCGCGGGGAGAGGCGGTTTGCGTATTGGGCGCTCTTCCGCTTCCTCGCTCACTGAC
TCGCTGCGCTCGGTCGTTCGGCTGCGGCGAGCGGTATCAGCTCACTCAAAGGCGGTAATACGGTTATCCA
CAGAATCAGGGGATAACGCAGGAAAGAACATGTGAGCAAAAGGCCAGCAAAAGGCCAGGAACCGTAAAAA
GGCCGCGTTGCTGGCGTTTTTCCATAGGCTCCGCCCCCCTGACGAGCATCACAAAAATCGACGCTCAAGT
CAGAGGTGGCGAAACCCGACAGGACTATAAAGATACCAGGCGTTTCCCCCTGGAAGCTCCCTCGTGCGCT
CTCCTGTTCCGACCCTGCCGCTTACCGGATACCTGTCCGCCTTTCTCCCTTCGGGAAGCGTGGCGCTTTC
TCATAGCTCACGCTGTAGGTATCTCAGTTCGGTGTAGGTCGTTCGCTCCAAGCTGGGCTGTGTGCACGAA
CCCCCCGTTCAGCCCGACCGCTGCGCCTTATCCGGTAACTATCGTCTTGAGTCCAACCCGGTAAGACACG
ACTTATCGCCACTGGCAGCAGCCACTGGTAACAGGATTAGCAGAGCGAGGTATGTAGGCGGTGCTACAGA
GTTCTTGAAGTGGTGGCCTAACTACGGCTACACTAGAAGAACAGTATTTGGTATCTGCGCTCTGCTGAAG
CCAGTTACCTTCGGAAAAAGAGTTGGTAGCTCTTGATCCGGCAAACAAACCACCGCTGGTAGCGGTGGTT
TTTTTGTTTGCAAGCAGCAGATTACGCGCAGAAAAAAAGGATCTCAAGAAGATCCTTTGATCTTTTCTAC
GGGGTCTGACGCTCAGTGGAACGAAAACTCACGTTAAGGGATTTTGGTCATGAGATTATCAAAAAGGATC
TTCACCTAGATCCTTTTAAATTAAAAATGAAGTTTTAAATCAATCTAAAGTATATATGAGTAAACTTGGT
CTGACAGTTACCAATGCTTAATCAGTGAGGCACCTATCTCAGCGATCTGTCTATTTCGTTCATCCATAGT
TGCCTGACTCCCCGTCGTGTAGATAACTACGATACGGGAGGGCTTACCATCTGGCCCCAGTGCTGCAATG
ATACCGCGAGACCCACGCTCACCGGCTCCAGATTTATCAGCAATAAACCAGCCAGCCGGAAGGGCCGAGC
GCAGAAGTGGTCCTGCAACTTTATCCGCCTCCATCCAGTCTATTAATTGTTGCCGGGAAGCTAGAGTAAG
TAGTTCGCCAGTTAATAGTTTGCGCAACGTTGTTGCCATTGCTACAGGCATCGTGGTGTCACGCTCGTCG
TTTGGTATGGCTTCATTCAGCTCCGGTTCCCAACGATCAAGGCGAGTTACATGATCCCCCATGTTGTGCA
AAAAAGCGGTTAGCTCCTTCGGTCCTCCGATCGTTGTCAGAAGTAAGTTGGCCGCAGTGTTATCACTCAT
GGTTATGGCAGCACTGCATAATTCTCTTACTGTCATGCCATCCGTAAGATGCTTTTCTGTGACTGGTGAG
TACTCAACCAAGTCATTCTGAGAATAGTGTATGCGGCGACCGAGTTGCTCTTGCCCGGCGTCAATACGGG
ATAATACCGCGCCACATAGCAGAACTTTAAAAGTGCTCATCATTGGAAAACGTTCTTCGGGGCGAAAACT
CTCAAGGATCTTACCGCTGTTGAGATCCAGTTCGATGTAACCCACTCGTGCACCCAACTGATCTTCAGCA
TCTTTTACTTTCACCAGCGTTTCTGGGTGAGCAAAAACAGGAAGGCAAAATGCCGCAAAAAAGGGAATAA
GGGCGACACGGAAATGTTGAATACTCATACTCTTCCTTTTTCAATATTATTGAAGCATTTATCAGGGTTA
TTGTCTCATGAGCGGATACATATTTGAATGTATTTAGAAAAATAAACAAATAGGGGTTCCGCGCACATTT
CCCCGAAAAGTGCCACCTGACGTC
Features (pLannotate 1.2.2; 22 found; start..end, strand, type, name):
     28..80      -  misc_feature   bom (fragment): basis of mobility region from pBR322
    235..614     +  enhancer       CMV enhancer: human cytomegalovirus immediate early enhancer
    615..818     +  promoter       CMV promoter: human cytomegalovirus (CMV) immediate early promoter
    814..847     +  LTR            5' LTR (truncated) (fragment): truncated 5' long terminal repeat (LTR) from HIV-1
    863..881     +  promoter       T7 promoter: promoter for bacteriophage T7 RNA polymerase
    938..1021    +  CDS            HA (fragment): HEMA_I34A0 - Experimental evidence at protein level: Swiss-Prot protein existence level 1. Binds to sialic acid-containing receptors on the cell surface, bringing about the attachment of the virus particle to the cell. This attachment induces virion internalization either through clathrin-dependent endocytosis or through clathrin- and caveolin- independent pathway. Plays a major role in the determination of host range restriction and virulence. Class I viral fusion protein. Responsible for penetration of the virus into the cell cytoplasm by mediating the fusion of the membrane of the endocytos
   1082..1678    +  CDS            S (fragment): SPIKE_SARS2 - Experimental evidence at protein level: Swiss-Prot protein existence level 1. [Spike glycoprotein]: May down-regulate host tetherin (BST2) by lysosomal degradation, thereby counteracting its antiviral activity. From Severe acute respiratory syndrome coronavirus 2 (2019-nCoV) (SARS-CoV-2).
   1691..1825    +  CDS            HA (fragment): HEMA_I34A0 - Experimental evidence at protein level: Swiss-Prot protein existence level 1. Binds to sialic acid-containing receptors on the cell surface, bringing about the attachment of the virus particle to the cell. This attachment induces virion internalization either through clathrin-dependent endocytosis or through clathrin- and caveolin- independent pathway. Plays a major role in the determination of host range restriction and virulence. Class I viral fusion protein. Responsible for penetration of the virus into the cell cytoplasm by mediating the fusion of the membrane of the endocytos
   1909..2133    +  polyA_signal   bGH poly(A) signal: bovine growth hormone polyadenylation signal
   2137..2158    +  promoter       SV40 promoter (fragment): SV40 enhancer and early promoter
   2179..2607    +  rep_origin     f1 ori (sequence partly withheld): f1 bacteriophage origin of replication; arrow indicates direction of (+) strand synthesis
   2621..2950    +  promoter       SV40 promoter: SV40 enhancer and early promoter
   3017..3808    +  CDS            neo: KKA2_KLEPN - Also known as kan, nptII. Experimental evidence at protein level: Swiss-Prot protein existence level 1. Resistance to kanamycin, neomycin, paromomycin, ribostamycin, butirosin and gentamicin B. From Klebsiella pneumoniae.
   3832..3990    +  CDS            ble (fragment): BLE_KLEPN - Experimental evidence at protein level: Swiss-Prot protein existence level 1. Binding protein with a strong affinity to the bleomycin family of antibiotics. Binds to CL990; an antimitotic-antibiotic compound. From Klebsiella pneumoniae.
   3985..4106    +  polyA_signal   SV40 poly(A) signal: SV40 polyadenylation signal
   4179..4195    -  protein_bind   lac operator: The lac repressor binds to the lac operator to inhibit transcription in E. coli. This inhibition can be relieved by adding lactose or isopropyl-β-D-thiogalactopyranoside (IPTG). lac repressor encoded by lacI
   4203..4233    -  promoter       lac promoter: promoter for the E. coli lac operon
   4248..4269    -  protein_bind   CAP binding site: CAP binding activates transcription in the presence of cAMP. E. coli catabolite activator protein
   4282..4374    -  CDS            lacI (fragment): lac repressor; lacI; The lac repressor binds to the lac operator to inhibit transcription in E. coli. This inhibition can be relieved by adding lactose or isopropyl-β-D-thiogalactopyranoside (IPTG).
   4557..5145    -  rep_origin     ori: high-copy-number ColE1/pMB1/pBR322/pUC origin of replication
   5316..6176    -  CDS            AmpR: β-lactamase; bla; confers resistance to ampicillin, carbenicillin, and related antibiotics
   6177..6281    -  promoter       AmpR promoter: bla
