[The description below was written by a language model from this plasmid's Addgene catalogue record, the feature table of its GenBank file and pLannotate feature annotations shown in this document.]
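Description:
SpyTag-RBD is a mammalian expression plasmid built on the pcDNA3.1 backbone. It produces the receptor-binding domain (residues 340-538) of the SARS-CoV-2 spike glycoprotein fused to an N-terminal SpyTag. The 744 bp insert was introduced by Gibson cloning and sits between the human cytomegalovirus immediate-early enhancer/promoter and the bovine growth hormone polyadenylation signal. A T7 promoter lies just upstream of the coding region. SpyTag is a short peptide that spontaneously forms a covalent isopeptide bond with its SpyCatcher protein partner, so the expressed RBD can be irreversibly coupled to SpyCatcher-bearing scaffolds. The associated publication concerns vaccine nanoassembly, which fits use of this antigen for display on such particles.

The annotated full sequence (about 6.3 kb) shows the spike fragment flanked by two short segments that match influenza haemagglutinin. One lies upstream, where a leader peptide might be expected, and the other lies downstream before the poly(A) signal. The record does not explain their role, and the SpyTag itself is not annotated as a separate feature. The annotated HA–spike–HA span also runs somewhat longer than the stated insert size, and the record does not explain this either. The accompanying GenBank entry covers only the 744 bp insert and has no internal annotations.

The backbone carries a high-copy ColE1/pUC origin and the AmpR β-lactamase gene for ampicillin selection in E. coli, along with an f1 origin. An SV40 early promoter drives the neomycin phosphotransferase gene, terminated by the SV40 poly(A) signal, which allows G418 selection of stably transfected mammalian cells. The short HIV-1 LTR, ble, lacI and bom fragment calls are probably annotation artefacts or backbone remnants with no function here.
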