Addgene plasmid #159999: SpyTag-RBD
Purpose: Expresses SARS-CoV-2 RBD (340-538) (receptor-binding domain from Spike) with N-terminal SpyTag fusion in mammalian cells
Depositing lab: Mark Howarth. Publication: Overcoming Symmetry Mismatch in Vaccine Nanoassembly through Spontaneous Amidation. Rahikainen R, Rijal P, Tan TK, Wu HJ, Andersson AC, Barrett JR, Bowden TA, Draper SJ, Townsend AR, Howarth M. Angew Chem Int Ed Engl. 2020 Sep 4. doi: 10.1002/anie.202009663. PubMed 32886840.
Backbone
  Vector backbone: pcDNA3.1
  Backbone manufacturer: Invitrogen
  Backbone size w/o insert (bp): 5428
  Vector type: Mammalian Expression
  Selectable markers: Neomycin (select with G418)
Growth in bacteria
  Bacterial resistance: Ampicillin, 100 μg/mL
  Growth temperature: 37°C
  Growth strain: DH5alpha
  Copy number: High Copy
Gene/Insert
  Gene/Insert name: SpyTag-SARS-CoV-2 RBD (340-538)
  Species: SARS-CoV-2
  Insert size (bp): 744
  Entrez Gene: S (a.k.a. GU280_gp02, spike glycoprotein)
  Promoter: CMV
  Cloning method: Gibson Cloning
  Sequencing primers: 5′ CMV-For; 3′ BGH-Rev
Terms and licenses: Academic/Nonprofit Terms; Industry Terms: Not Available to Industry
How to cite: SpyTag-RBD was a gift from Mark Howarth (Addgene plasmid # 159999 ; http://n2t.net/addgene:159999 ; RRID:Addgene_159999)
