LOCUS       Exported 744 bp ds-DNA linear SYN 21-MAY-2021
DEFINITION  Expresses SARS-CoV-2 RBD (340-538) (receptor-binding domain from
            Spike) with N-terminal SpyTag fusion in mammalian cells.
ACCESSION   .
VERSION     .
KEYWORDS    SpyTag-RBD
SOURCE      synthetic DNA construct
  ORGANISM  synthetic DNA construct
REFERENCE   1 (bases 1 to 744)
  AUTHORS   Rahikainen R, Rijal P, Tan TK, Wu HJ, Andersson AC, Barrett JR,
            Bowden TA, Draper SJ, Townsend AR, Howarth M
  TITLE     Overcoming Symmetry Mismatch in Vaccine Nanoassembly through
            Spontaneous Amidation.
  JOURNAL   Angew Chem Int Ed Engl. 2020 Sep 4. doi: 10.1002/anie.202009663.
  PUBMED    32886840
REFERENCE   2 (bases 1 to 744)
  AUTHORS   .
  TITLE     Direct Submission
  JOURNAL   Exported May 21, 2021 from SnapGene Server 1.1.58
            http://www.snapgene.com
FEATURES             Location/Qualifiers
     source          1..744
                     /organism="synthetic DNA construct"
                     /mol_type="other DNA"
ORIGIN
        1 atgaacaccc agatcctggt gttcgccctg atcgccatca ttcccaccaa cgccgacaag
       61 atcggatctg gcgcccacat cgtgatggtg gacgcctaca agcctaccaa aggcagcggt
      121 ggaagcggcg gatctggaac cggtaatatc accaatctgt gccctttcgg cgaggtgttc
      181 aatgccacca gattcgccag cgtgtacgca tggaaccgca agcggataag caattgcgtg
      241 gccgactaca gcgtgctgta caatagcgcc agcttcagca ccttcaaatg ttatggtgtt
      301 tcgccaacaa agctgaatga cctgtgcttc accaatgtgt acgccgacag cttcgtgatc
      361 agaggcgacg aggtgagaca gatcgcgcca gggcagaccg gcaagatcgc cgactacaat
      421 tacaagctgc ctgacgactt caccggctgc gtgatcgcgt ggaactctaa caatctagat
      481 tcgaaagttg gaggcaatta caattacctg tacagactgt tcagaaagag caatctgaag
      541 cctttcgaga gagacatcag caccgagatc taccaggccg gcagcacacc gtgtaatggc
      601 gtggagggct tcaattgcta cttccctctg cagagctacg gcttccagcc taccaatggc
      661 gtgggctacc agccttacag agtggtggtg ctgagcttcg agctgctgca cgctcccgct
      721 accgtgtgcg gccctaagaa gtag
//
